>Addgene plasmid #125086 | pSR40.26 | addgene full sequence | sequence record 245434 | Addgene NGS Result
TTATCATGACATTAACCTATAAAAATAGGCGTATCACGAGGCCCTTTCGTCTTCACCTCGAGTCCCTATC
AGTGATAGAGATTGACATCCCTATCAGTGATAGAGATACTGAGCACATCAGCAGGACGCACTGACCGCAT
AAAGGACTTAGCAAAGCCCAATTTTAAACAAATGCAAGAGAACTACAAGATTCTGGTGGTCGATGACGAC
ATGCGCCTGCGTGCGCTGTTGGAACGTTATCTCACCGAACAAGGCTTCCAGGTTCGAAGCGTCGCTAATG
CAGAACAGATGGATCGCCTGCTGACTCGTGAATCTTTCCATCTTATGGTACTGGATTTAATGTTACCTGG
TGAAGATGGCTTGTCGATTTGCCGACGTCTTCGTAGTCAGAGCAACCCGATGCCGATCATTATGGTGACG
GCGAAAGGGGAAGAAGTGGACCGTATCGTAGGCCTGGAGATTGGCGCTGACGACTACATTCCAAAACCGT
TTAACCCGCGTGAACTGCTGGCCAGGGTGCGAGCTTTGTTGCGTCGGGGTTGTGCAACGTGCCAACCAGT
TTTAGAGTGGGGGCCAATCAGGTTGGATCCAAGCACCTATGAAGTTAGTTATGACAATGAGGTTTTGTCT
TTGACCCGCAAGGAATACAGCATTCTGGAATTACTACTCCGCAATGGCCGTCGGGTGCTAAGTCGGAGCA
TGATTATCGATAGTATCTGGAAGTTGGAGAGTCCCCCAGAGGAAGATACGGTTAAGGTGCATGTGCGGAG
TTTGCGACAAAAATTAAAAAGTGCCGGTTTATCAGCAGATGCCATTGAAACGGTCCATGGCATTGGGTAT
CGTCTGGCCAATTTAACGGAAAAATCTTTGTGCCAAGGGAAAAACTAGTAATAATCTAGACCAGGCATCA
AATAAAACGAAAGGCTCAGTCGAAAGACTGGGCCTTTCGTTTTATCTGTTGTTTGTCGGTGAACGCTCTC
TACTAGAGTCACACTGGCTCACCTTCGGGTGGGCCTTTCTGCGTTTATAGTAAATCACTGCATAATTCGT
GTCGCTCAAGGCGCACTCCCGTTCTGGATAATGTTTTTTGCGCCGACATCATAACGGTTCTGGCAAATAT
TCTGAAATGAGCTGGTTAGCTAGTCAAGCCCATTGTGCTTTTCTCTATCAACCTCAGCTTACCTGAAGGG
GTGAACAGGTCTGGGTTAATTCATGTTGCGAAATGTAACAGTTTTAGTCGCATCAGCTAACTTTCCGATT
TCTTTACGATTTTCTCCCCCTTTTCTTCAATTTTACTTTGTTAGGATCGCATTTTTAAAAAGAGGAGAAA
TACTAGATGCGTAAAGGCGAAGAGCTGTTCACTGGTGTCGTCCCTATTCTGGTGGAACTGGATGGTGATG
TCAACGGTCATAAGTTTTCCGTGCGTGGCGAGGGTGAAGGTGACGCAACTAATGGTAAACTGACGCTGAA
GTTCATCTGTACTACTGGTAAACTGCCGGTACCTTGGCCGACTCTGGTAACGACGCTGACTTATGGTGTT
CAGTGCTTTGCTCGTTATCCGGACCATATGAAGCAGCATGACTTCTTCAAGTCCGCCATGCCGGAAGGCT
ATGTGCAGGAACGCACGATTTCCTTTAAGGATGACGGCACGTACAAAACGCGTGCGGAAGTGAAATTTGA
AGGCGATACCCTGGTAAACCGCATTGAGCTGAAAGGCATTGACTTTAAAGAAGACGGCAATATCCTGGGC
CATAAGCTGGAATACAATTTTAACAGCCACAATGTTTACATCACCGCCGATAAACAAAAAAATGGCATTA
AAGCGAATTTTAAAATTCGCCACAACGTGGAGGATGGCAGCGTGCAGCTGGCTGATCACTACCAGCAAAA
CACTCCAATCGGTGATGGTCCTGTTCTGCTGCCAGACAATCACTATCTGAGCACGCAAAGCGTTCTGTCT
AAAGATCCGAACGAGAAACGCGATCATATGGTTCTGCTGGAGTTCGTAACCGCAGCGGGCATCACGCATG
GTATGGATGAACTGTACAAATGATGATAATAATCTAGACCAGGCATCAAATAAAACGAAAGGCTCAGTCG
AAAGACTGGGCCTTTCGTTTTATCTGTTGTTTGTCGGTGAACGCTCTCTACTAGAGTCACACTGGCTCAC
CTTCGGGTGGGCCTTTCTGCGTTTATAGGTACCCGTGGATCCTCTAGAGTCGACCTGCAGGCATGCAAGC
TTTTTACGGCTAGCTCAGTCCTAGGTATAGTGCTAGCCCAGCCAGAGAAACACTCTTTAACAGGGGGTAG
TATGATGTCTCGTTTAGATAAAAGTAAAGTGATTAACAGCGCATTAGAGCTGCTTAATGAGGTCGGAATC
GAAGGTTTAACAACCCGTAAACTCGCCCAGAAGCTAGGTGTAGAGCAGCCTACATTGTATTGGCATGTAA
AAAATAAGCGGGCTTTGCTCGACGCCTTAGCCATTGAGATGTTAGATAGGCACCATACTCACTTTTGCCC
TTTAGAAGGGGAAAGCTGGCAAGATTTTTTACGTAATAACGCTAAAAGTTTTAGATGTGCTTTACTAAGT
CATCGCGATGGAGCAAAAGTACATTTAGGTACACGGCCTACAGAAAAACAGTATGAAACTCTCGAAAATC
AATTAGCCTTTTTATGCCAACAAGGTTTTTCACTAGAGAATGCATTATATGCACTCAGCGCAGTGGGGCA
TTTTACTTTAGGTTGCGTATTGGAAGATCAAGAGCATCAAGTCGCTAAAGAAGAAAGGGAAACACCTACT
ACTGATAGTATGCCGCCATTATTACGACAAGCTATCGAATTATTTGATCACCAAGGTGCAGAGCCAGCCT
TCTTATTCGGCCTTGAATTGATCATATGCGGATTAGAAAAACAACTTAAATGTGAAAGTGGGTCTTAAGG
CATCAAATAAAACGAAAGGCTCAGTCGAAAGACTGGGCCTTTCGTTTTATCTGTTGTTTGTCGGTGAACG
CTCTCCTGAGTAGGACAAATCCGCCGCCCTAGACCTAGGGCGTTCGGCTGCGGCGAGCGGTATCAGCTCA
CTCAAAGGCGGTAATACGGTTATCCACAGAATCAGGGGATAACGCATGCAAGAACATGTGAGCAAAAGGC
CAGCAAAAGGCCAGGAACCGTAAAAAGGCCGCGTTGCTGGCGTTTTTCCATAGGCTCCGCCCCCCTGACG
AGCATCACAAAAATCGACGCTCAAGTCAGAGGTGGCGAAACCCGACAGGACTATAAAGATACCAGGCGTT
TCCCCCTGGAAGCTCCCTCGTGCGCTCTCCTGTTCCGACCCTGCCGCTTACCGGATACCTGTCCGCCTTT
CTCCCTTCGGGAAGCGTGGCGCTTTCTCATAGCTCACGCTGTAGGTATCTCAGTTCGGTGTAGGTCGTTC
GCTCCAAGCTGGGCTGTGTGCACGAACCCCCCGTTCAGCCCGACCGCTGCGCCTTATCCGGTAACTATCG
TCTTGAGTCCAACCCGGTAAGACACGACTTATCGCCACTGGCAGCAGCCACTGGTAACAGGATTAGCAGA
GCGAGGTATGTAGGCGGTGCTACAGAGTTCTTGAAGTGGTGGCCTAACTACGGCTACACTAGAAGGACAG
TATTTGGTATCTGCGCTCTGCTGAAGCCAGTTACCTTCGGAAAAAGAGTTGGTAGCTCTTGATCCGGCAA
ACAAACCACCGCTGGTAGCGGTGGTTTTTTTGTTTGCAAGCAGCAGATTACGCGCAGAAAAAAAGGATCT
CAAGAAGATCCTTTGATCTTTTCTACGGGGTCTGACGCTCAGTGGAACGAAAACTCACGTTAAGGGATTT
TGGTCATGACTAGTGCTTGGATTCTCACCAATAAAAAACGCCCGGCGGCAACCGAGCGTTCTGAACAAAT
CCAGATGGAGTTCTGAGGTCATTACTGGATCTATCAACAGGAGTCCAAGCGAGCTCGATATCAAATTACG
CCCCGCCCTGCCACTCATCGCAGTACTGTTGTAATTCATTAAGCATTCTGCCGACATGGAAGCCATCACA
AACGGCATGATGAACCTGAATCGCCAGCGGCATCAGCACCTTGTCGCCTTGCGTATAATATTTGCCCATG
GTGAAAACGGGGGCGAAGAAGTTGTCCATATTGGCCACGTTTAAATCAAAACTGGTGAAACTCACCCAGG
GATTGGCTGAGACGAAAAACATATTCTCAATAAACCCTTTAGGGAAATAGGCCAGGTTTTCACCATAACA
CGCCACATCTTGCGAATATATGTGTAGAAACTGCCGGAAATCGTCGTGGTATTCACTCCAGAGCGATGAA
AACGTTTCAGTTTGCTCATGGAAAACGGTGTAACAAGGGTGAACACTATCCCATATCACCAGCTCACCGT
CTTTCATTGCCATACGAAATTCCGGATGAGCATTCATCAGGCGGGCAAGAATGTGAATAAAGGCCGGATA
AAACTTGTGCTTATTTTTCTTTACGGTCTTTAAAAAGGCCGTAATATCCAGCTGAACGGTCTGGTTATAG
GTACATTGAGCAACTGACTGAAATGCCTCAAAATGTTCTTTACGATGCCATTGGGATATATCAACGGTGG
TATATCCAGTGATTTTTTTCTCCATTTTAGCTTCCTTAGCTCCTGAAAATCTCGATAACTCAAAAAATAC
GACCGGTAGTGATCTTATTTCATTATGGTGAAAGTTGGAACCTCTTACGGGCCGGCCAACGTCTCATTTT
CGCCAGATATCGACGTCGGAGACCTAATGCGCCAGATATCGACGTCTAAGAAACCATTA
Features (pLannotate 1.2.2; 15 found; start..end, strand, type, name):
     63..136     +  promoter       PLtetO-1 promoter: modified phage lambda PL promoter with tet operator sites (Lutz and Bujard, 1997)
    172..840     +  CDS            ompR (fragment): OMPR_ECOLI - Also known as kmt, ompB. Experimental evidence at protein level: Swiss-Prot protein existence level 1. Member of the two-component regulatory system EnvZ/OmpR involved in osmoregulation (particularly of genes ompF and ompC) as well as other genes (PubMed:3010044, PubMed:3536870). Plays a central role in both acid and osmotic stress responses (PubMed:28526842, PubMed:30524381). Binds to the promoter of both ompC and ompF; at low osmolarity it activates ompF transcription, while at high osmolarity it represses ompF and activates ompC transcription (PubMed:3533941, PubMed:3023382, Pu
    909..980     +  terminator     rrnB T1 terminator: transcription terminator T1 from the E. coli rrnB gene
    996..1023    +  terminator     T7Te terminator: phage T7 early transcription terminator
   1337..2050    +  CDS            superfolder GFP: GFP variant that folds robustly even when fused to poorly folded proteins (Pédelacq et al., 2006)
   2077..2148    +  terminator     rrnB T1 terminator: transcription terminator T1 from the E. coli rrnB gene
   2164..2191    +  terminator     T7Te terminator: phage T7 early transcription terminator
   2198..2242    +  misc_feature   MCS (fragment): pUC18/19 multiple cloning site
   2249..2277    +  promoter       J23119 promoter (fragment): bacterial promoter (Registry of Standard Biological Parts BBa J23119)
   2312..2938    +  CDS            TetR: tetracycline repressor TetR; tetR; TetR binds to the tetracycline operator tetO to inhibit transcription. This inhibition can be relieved by adding tetracycline or doxycycline.
   2944..3030    +  terminator     rrnB T1 terminator: Escherichia coli rrnB; transcription terminator T1 from the E. coli rrnB gene
   3195..3783    -  rep_origin     ori: high-copy-number ColE1/pMB1/pBR322/pUC origin of replication
   3871..3965    -  terminator     lambda t0 terminator: transcription terminator from phage lambda
   3989..4645    -  CDS            cat: CAT_ECOLX - Experimental evidence at protein level: Swiss-Prot protein existence level 1. This enzyme is an effector of chloramphenicol resistance in bacteria. From Escherichia coli. This protein is used as a marker in many commonly used cloning vectors, such as pACYC184.
   4646..4744    -  promoter       cat promoter: promoter of the E. coli cat gene encoding chloramphenicol acetyltransferase
