[The description below was written by a language model from this plasmid's Addgene catalogue record and pLannotate feature annotations shown in this document.]
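Description:
pSR40.26 is a high-copy bacterial expression and synthetic-biology plasmid built on the pProTet.E333 backbone, catalogued at about 4.8 kb. It replicates in E. coli from a ColE1/pMB1-type origin and is selected with chloramphenicol through a cat gene driven by its own promoter and followed by the lambda t0 terminator.

The plasmid carries three expression units in the same orientation. The first uses the PLtetO-1 promoter, a phage lambda PL derivative bearing tet operator sites, to drive a synthetic chimeric response regulator in which the receiver domain of OmpR (residues 1–113) is fused to the DNA-binding domain of CcaR (residues 110–234). The automated annotation labels this whole open reading frame as an ompR fragment, probably because of family-level similarity, but the catalogue entry identifies it as the OmpR(REC)-CcaR(DBD) fusion. The second unit is a superfolder GFP reporter. According to the record it is controlled by the output promoter PcpcG2-172, a CcaR-responsive promoter, which is not annotated in the feature table but presumably lies in the unannotated region upstream of sfgfp. The third unit expresses TetR from a J23119-type constitutive promoter, so that chimera expression stays repressed until a tetracycline-class inducer is supplied. Each unit is insulated by rrnB T1 terminators, and the first two also by T7Te terminators.

Together these parts form a test circuit for rewiring two-component signalling by DNA-binding domain swapping. Induction tunes the level of the chimera, and GFP fluorescence reports whether signals received through the OmpR receiver domain are redirected to a CcaR target promoter.
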