Addgene plasmid #125086: pSR40.26
Purpose: Expression of ompR(1-113aa)-ccaR(110-234aa) chimera under PLtetO-1, output Promoter PcpcG2-172
Depositing lab: Jeffrey Tabor. Depositing organization: Rice University. Publication: Rewiring bacterial two-component systems by modular DNA-binding domain swapping. Schmidl SR, Ekness F, Sofjan K, Daeffler KN, Brink KR, Landry BP, Gerhardt KP, Dyulgyarov N, Sheth RU, Tabor JJ. Nat Chem Biol. 2019 Jul;15(7):690-698. doi: 10.1038/s41589-019-0286-6. Epub 2019 May 20. PubMed 31110305.
Backbone
  Vector backbone: pProTet.E333
  Total vector size (bp): 4789
  Vector type: Bacterial Expression, Synthetic Biology
Growth in bacteria
  Bacterial resistance: Chloramphenicol, 25 μg/mL
  Growth temperature: 37°C
  Growth strain: DH5alpha
  Copy number: High Copy
Gene/Insert 1
  Gene/Insert name: OmpR(REC)-ccaR(DBD)113
  Species: Synthetic
  Insert size (bp): 714
Gene/Insert 2
  Gene/Insert name: sfgfp (alt name: Super folder GFP)
  Species: Synthetic
  Insert size (bp): 714
Gene/Insert 3
  Gene/Insert name: tetR
  Species: Tn10 from E. coli
  Insert size (bp): 625
  GenBank ID: NC_009133.1
Terms and licenses: Academic/Nonprofit Terms; Industry Terms: Not Available to Industry
How to cite: pSR40.26 was a gift from Jeffrey Tabor (Addgene plasmid # 125086 ; http://n2t.net/addgene:125086 ; RRID:Addgene_125086)
